Addgene plasmid #205581: pAXY0012
Purpose: HYG(1-52)-NpuDnaE(N)_GFPuv
Depositing lab: Xiaohan Yang. Depositing organization: Oak Ridge National Laboratory. Publication: Split selectable marker systems utilizing inteins facilitate gene stacking in plants. Yuan G, Lu H, De K, Hassan MM, Liu Y, Islam MT, Muchero W, Tuskan GA, Yang X. Commun Biol. 2023 May 26;6(1):567. doi: 10.1038/s42003-023-04950-8. PubMed 37237044.
Backbone
  Vector backbone: pAXY0002
  Vector type: Plant Expression
  Selectable markers: Hygromycin
Growth in bacteria
  Bacterial resistance: Kanamycin, 50 μg/mL
  Growth temperature: 37°C
  Growth strain: DH5alpha
  Copy number: High Copy
Gene/Insert
  Gene/Insert name: NpuDnaE(N)
  Species: Synthetic
  Promoter: 35S
  Cloning method: Gibson Cloning
  Sequencing primers: 5′ N/A
Terms and licenses: Academic/Nonprofit Terms; Industry Terms: Not Available to Industry
How to cite: pAXY0012 was a gift from Xiaohan Yang (Addgene plasmid # 205581 ; http://n2t.net/addgene:205581 ; RRID:Addgene_205581)
