[The description below was written by a language model from this plasmid's Addgene catalogue record and pLannotate feature annotations shown in this document.]
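Description:
pAXY0012 is a plant expression binary vector of about 13.7 kb, built on the pAXY0002 backbone and carrying one half of an intein-based split hygromycin selection system. Its architecture is that of an Agrobacterium T-DNA vector. Nopaline-type left and right border repeats flank the plant cassettes. The backbone carries a high-copy ColE1/pUC-type origin with the bom site for propagation in E. coli, and the pVS1 oriV, RepA and StaA functions for replication and stable maintenance in Agrobacterium. A kanamycin resistance gene provides bacterial selection.

The key cassette uses an enhanced CaMV 35S promoter with a duplicated enhancer to drive a short N-terminal fragment of hygromycin phosphotransferase, given in the record as residues 1-52. This fragment is fused directly to the N-terminal half of the DnaE split intein (NpuDnaE(N) according to the record, annotated by homology to a Synechocystis DnaE) and is followed by the CaMV poly(A) signal. This fragment alone should not confer hygromycin resistance. The design implies that a partner construct supplies the C-terminal intein half fused to the rest of the marker, so that protein trans-splicing rebuilds a functional enzyme only in cells that received both T-DNAs.

The T-DNA also holds a second 35S-driven cassette ending in the Arabidopsis HSP18.2 terminator. This presumably encodes the GFPuv reporter named in the purpose field, although the automated annotation detected only a small GFP-like fragment there. A third 35S promoter drives an intron-containing, His-tagged GUSPlus gene with a NOS terminator, and remnants of lacZα and the MCS are also present. According to the associated publication title, the system is used for gene stacking in plants by co-transformation under a single selective agent.
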