Features (pLannotate 1.2.2; 27 found; start..end, strand, type, name):
     20..361     -  promoter       CaMV 35S promoter: strong constitutive promoter from cauliflower mosaic virus
    601..755     -  CDS            lacZα (fragment): LacZα fragment of β-galactosidase; lacZ fragment
    758..778     -  misc_feature   MCS (fragment): pUC18/19 multiple cloning site
   1269..1610    +  promoter       CaMV 35S promoter: strong constitutive promoter from cauliflower mosaic virus
   1897..1920    +  CDS            CopGFP (fragment): green fluorescent protein 2 from Pontellina plumata, also known as ppluGFP2 (Shagin et al., 2004)
   2400..2648    +  terminator     HSP terminator: efficient transcription terminator from the Arabidopsis thaliana heat shock protein 18.2 gene (Nagaya et al., 2010)
   3359..3381    -  protein_bind   lac operator (fragment): The lac repressor binds to the lac operator to inhibit transcription in E. coli. This inhibition can be relieved by adding lactose or isopropyl-β-D-thiogalactopyranoside (IPTG). lac repressor encoded by lacI
   3385..3415    -  promoter       lac promoter: promoter for the E. coli lac operon
   3430..3451    -  protein_bind   CAP binding site: CAP binding activates transcription in the presence of cAMP. E. coli catabolite activator protein
   3464..3552    -  CDS            lacI (fragment): lac repressor; lacI; The lac repressor binds to the lac operator to inhibit transcription in E. coli. This inhibition can be relieved by adding lactose or isopropyl-β-D-thiogalactopyranoside (IPTG).
   3642..4318    +  promoter       CaMV 35S promoter (enhanced): cauliflower mosaic virus 35S promoter with a duplicated enhancer region
   4368..4526    +  CDS            HygR (fragment): aminoglycoside phosphotransferase from E. coli; aph(4)-Ia; confers resistance to hygromycin
   4524..4823    +  CDS            dnaE-N (fragment): DPO3A_SYNY3 - Experimental evidence at protein level: Swiss-Prot protein existence level 1. DNA polymerase III is a complex, multichain enzyme responsible for most of the replicative synthesis in bacteria. This DNA polymerase also exhibits 3' to 5' exonuclease activity. The alpha chain is the DNA polymerase (By similarity). From Synechocystis sp. (strain PCC 6803 / Kazusa).
   4840..5014    +  polyA_signal   CaMV poly(A) signal: cauliflower mosaic virus polyadenylation signal
   5092..5116    -  misc_feature   LB T-DNA repeat: left border repeat from nopaline C58 T-DNA
   5541..6335    +  CDS            KanR: aminoglycoside phosphotransferase; aphA-3; confers resistance to kanamycin
   6422..7010    +  rep_origin     ori: high-copy-number ColE1/pMB1/pBR322/pUC origin of replication
   7196..7336    -  misc_feature   bom: basis of mobility region from pBR322
   7438..7477    -  CDS            rop (fragment): Rop protein, which maintains plasmids at low copy number; rop
   7680..7874    -  rep_origin     pVS1 oriV: origin of replication for the Pseudomonas plasmid pVS1 (Heeb et al., 2000)
   7940..9013    -  CDS            pVS1 RepA: replication protein from the Pseudomonas plasmid pVS1 (Heeb et al., 2000)
   9442..10071   -  CDS            pVS1 StaA: stability protein from the Pseudomonas plasmid pVS1 (Heeb et al., 2000)
  10631..11032   -  CDS            Y4CG_SINFN (fragment): Protein inferred from homology: Swiss-Prot protein existence level 3. From Sinorhizobium fredii (strain NBRC 101917 / NGR234).
  11372..11396   -  misc_feature   RB T-DNA repeat: right border repeat from nopaline C58 T-DNA
  11418..11670   -  terminator     NOS terminator: nopaline synthase terminator and poly(A) signal
  11702..11719   -  CDS            7xHis (fragment): 6xHis affinity tag
  11726..13748   -  CDS            GUSPlus™: β-glucuronidase codon-optimized Staphylococcus gusA gene with a catalase intron to ensure expression in plants but not bacteria
>Addgene plasmid #205581 | pAXY0012 | addgene full sequence | sequence record 410775 | Addgene NGS Result
GTCAAGAGTCCCCCGTGTTCTCTCCAAATGAAATGAACTTCCTTATATAGAGGAAGGGTCTTGCGAAGGA
TAGTGGGATTGTGCGTCATCCCTTACGTCAGTGGAGATATCACATCAATCCACTTGCTTTGAAGACGTGG
TTGGAACGTCTTCTTTTTCCACGATGCTCCTCGTGGGTGGGGGTCCATCTTTGGGACCACTGTCGGCAGA
GGCATCTTCAACGATGGCCTTTCCTTTATCGCAATGATGGCATTTGTAGGAGCCACCTTCCTTTTCCACT
ATCTTCACAATAAAGTGACAGATAGCTGGGCAATGGAATCCGAGGAGGTTTCCGGATATTACCCTTTGTT
GAAAAGTCTCAATTGCCCTTTGGTCTTCTGAGACTGTATCTTTGATATTTTTGGAGTAGACAAGTGTGTC
GTGCTCCACCATGTTGACGAAGATTTTCTTCTTGTCATTGAGTCGTAAGAGACTCTGTATGAACTGTTCG
CCAGTCTTTACGGCGAGTTCTGTTAGGTCCTCTATTTGAATCTTTGACTCCATGAAGCTAAACTGAAGGC
GGGAAACGACAATCTGATCCAAGCTCAAGCTGCTCTAGCATTCGCCATTCAGGCTGCGCAACTGTTGGGA
AGGGCGATCGGTGCGGGCCTCTTCGCTATTACGCCAGCTGGCGAAAGGGGGATGTGCTGCAAGGCGATTA
AGTTGGGTAACGCCAGGGTTTTCCCAGTCACGACGTTGTAAAACGACGGCCAGTGCCAAGCTTGCATGCC
TGCAGGTCCCCAGATTAGCCTTTTCAATTTCAGAAAGAATGCTAACCCACAGATGGTTAGAGAGGCTTAC
GCAGCAGGTCTCATCAAGACGATCTACCCGAGCAATAATCTCCAGGAAATCAAATACCTTCCCAAGAAGG
TTAAAGATGCAGTCAAAAGATTCAGGACTAACTGCATCAAGAACACAGAGAAAGATATATTTCTCAAGAT
CAGAAGTACTATTCCAGTATGGACGATTCAAGGCTTGCTTCACAAACCAAGGCAAGTAATAGAGATTGGA
GTCTCTAAAAAGGTAGTTCCCACTGAATCAAAGGCCATGGAGTCAAAGATTCAAATAGAGGACCTAACAG
AACTCGCCGTAAAGACTGGCGAACAGTTCATACAGAGTCTCTTACGACTCAATGACAAGAAGAAAATCTT
CGTCAACATGGTGGAGCACGACACACTTGTCTACTCCAAAAATATCAAAGATACAGTCTCAGAAGACCAA
AGGGCAATTGAGACTTTTCAACAAAGGGTAATATCCGGAAACCTCCTCGGATTCCATTGCCCAGCTATCT
GTCACTTTATTGTGAAGATAGTGGAAAAGGAAGGTGGCTCCTACAAATGCCATCATTGCGATAAAGGAAA
GGCCATCGTTGAAGATGCCTCTGCCGACAGTGGTCCCAAAGATGGACCCCCACCCACGAGGAGCATCGTG
GAAAAAGAAGACGTTCCAACCACGTCTTCAAAGCAAGTGGATTGATGTGATATCTCCACTGACGTAAGGG
ATGACGCACAATCCCACTATCCTTCGCAAGACCCTTCCTCTATATAAGGAAGTTCATTTCATTTGGAGAG
AACACGGGGGACTCAAACATTACTCATTCACAAAACCATCTTAAAGCAACTACACAAGTCTTGAAATTTT
CTCATATTTTCTATTTACTATATAAACTTTTAATCAAATCAAGATTAAAGTTAATTAAATGACAACCTTC
AAAATCGAGTCCCGGATCCACGGCAACCTCAACGGGGAGAAGTTCGAGTTGGTTGGAGGTGGAGTAGGTG
AGGAGGGTCGCCTCGAGATTGAGATGAAGACTAAAGATAAACCACTGGCATTCTCTCCCTTCCTGCTGAC
CACTTGCATGGGTTACGGGTTCTACCACTTCGCCAGCTTCCCAAAGGGGATTAAGAACATCTATCTTCAT
GCTGCAACGAACGGAGGTTACACCAACACCAGGAAGGAGATCTATGAAGACGGCGGCATCTTGGAGGTCA
ACTTCCGTTACACTTACGAGTTCAACAAGATCATCGGTGACGTCGAGTGCATTGGACATGGATTCCCAAG
TCAGAGTCCGATCTTCAAGGACACGATCGTGAAGAGTTGTCCCACGGTGGACCTGATGTTGCCAATGTCC
GGGAACATCATCGCCAGCTCCTACGCTTACGCCTTCCAACTGAAGGACGGCTCTTTCTACACGGCAGAAG
TCAAGAACAACATAGACTTCAAGAATCCAATCCACGAGTCCTTCTCGAAGTCAGGGCCCATGTTCACCCA
CAGACGTGTCGAGGAGACTCTCACCAAGGAGAACCTTGCCATAGTGGAGTACCAGCAGGTTTTCAACAGC
GCCCCAAGAGACATGTAGATATGAAGATGAAGATGAAATATTTGGTGTGTCAAATAAAAAGCTTGTGTGC
TTAAGTTTGTGTTTTTTTCTTGGCTTGTTGTGTTATGAATTTGTGGCTTTTTCTAATATTAAATGAATGT
AAGATCTCATTATAATGAATAAACAAATGTTTCTATAATCCATTGTGAATGTTTTGTTGGATCTCTTCTG
CAGCATATAACTACTGTATGTGCTATGGTATGGACTATGGAATATGATTAAAGATAAGATGGGCTCATAG
AGTAAAACGAGGCGAGGGACCTATAAACCTCCCTTCATCATGCTATTTCATGATCTATTTTATAAAATAA
AGATGTAGAAAAAAGTAAGCGTAATAACCGCAAAACAAATGATTTAAAACATGGCACATAATGAGGAGAT
TAAGTTCGGTTTACGTTTATTTTAGTACTAATTGTAACGTGAGACTACGTATCGGGAATCGCCTAATTAA
AGCATTAATGCGAACCTGATTAGATTCACCGACCCTCCTATCGTGTCGACCTTTCTGTTTCTTAGAATTT
TTTGGTAGTCTATGTACTAATAATGTCAGCTTCGTATTTATTTCATAAGCAATTTGCATTTGCAATTTGT
TTTTTACTTTTATTTTTATTGTATTGTGGAATGTGGACTCGTACCAACATGAAGTTATATACCACCAAAA
AAATTACAGTTAGTCAAAAGATTCACGAGTGAGAGCTACTTATGATTGTCTTTTACGTATATGTCTAATT
GTCTATTTGCTCAATAATCTTTGTACTTTCTTTTGTCGTTGATAAAATCACAAAGTTCCAAAAGTAATCG
AATGATTTGCTTTTAAGAAAAGAAGAGCTCAATAATTCAACATATATCTGTACACAATTACCGCCTTTGA
GTGAGCTCTAGATGCCACCTGACGTCTAAGAAGAATTCGTAATCATGTCATAGCTGTTTCCTGTGTGAAA
TTGTTATCCGCTCACAATTCCACACAACATACGAGCCGGAAGCATAAAGTGTAAAGCCTGGGGTGCCTAA
TGAGTGAGCTAACTCACATTAATTGCGTTGCGCTCACTGCCCGCTTTCCAGTCGGGAAACCTGTCGTGCC
AGCTGCATTAATGAATCGGCCAACGCGCGGGGAGAGGCGGTTTGCGTATTGGCTAGAGCAGCTTGCCAAC
ATGGTGGAGCACGACACTCTCGTCTACTCCAAGAATATCAAAGATACAGTCTCAGAAGACCAAAGGGCTA
TTGAGACTTTTCAACAAAGGGTAATATCGGGAAACCTCCTCGGATTCCATTGCCCAGCTATCTGTCACTT
CATCAAAAGGACAGTAGAAAAGGAAGGTGGCACCTACAAATGCCATCATTGCGATAAAGGAAAGGCTATC
GTTCAAGATGCCTCTGCCGACAGTGGTCCCAAAGATGGACCCCCACCCACGAGGAGCATCGTGGAAAAAG
AAGACGTTCCAACCACGTCTTCAAAGCAAGTGGATTGATGTGAACATGGTGGAGCACGACACTCTCGTCT
ACTCCAAGAATATCAAAGATACAGTCTCAGAAGACCAAAGGGCTATTGAGACTTTTCAACAAAGGGTAAT
ATCGGGAAACCTCCTCGGATTCCATTGCCCAGCTATCTGTCACTTCATCAAAAGGACAGTAGAAAAGGAA
GGTGGCACCTACAAATGCCATCATTGCGATAAAGGAAAGGCTATCGTTCAAGATGCCTCTGCCGACAGTG
GTCCCAAAGATGGACCCCCACCCACGAGGAGCATCGTGGAAAAAGAAGACGTTCCAACCACGTCTTCAAA
GCAAGTGGATTGATGTGATATCTCCACTGACGTAAGGGATGACGCACAATCCCACTATCCTTCGCAAGAC
CCTTCCTCTATATAAGGAAGTTCATTTCATTTGGAGAGGACACGCTGAAATCACCAGTCTCTCTCTACAA
ATCTATCTCTCTCGAGCTTTCGCAGATATGAAAAAGCCTGAACTCACCGCGACGTCTGTCGAGAAGTTTC
TGATCGAAAAGTTCGACAGCGTCTCCGACCTGATGCAGCTCTCGGAGGGCGAAGAATCTCGTGCTTTCAG
CTTCGATGTAGGAGGGCGTGGATATGTCCTGCGGGTAAATAGCTGCTTGTCCTACGAGACCGAGATTCTT
ACTGTTGAGTATGGATTGCTTCCAATCGGCAAGATCGTAGAGAAACGTATTGAGTGTACAGTTTATTCTG
TTGACAACAACGGAAATATCTATACTCAGCCTGTTGCTCAATGGCACGATAGAGGGGAACAAGAGGTTTT
CGAGTATTGCCTTGAGGATGGTAGCCTCATTCGAGCAACAAAAGATCACAAATTTATGACAGTGGATGGT
CAGATGTTACCTATCGATGAAATTTTCGAAAGGGAATTAGACCTCATGAGAGTGGATAACCTCCCTAATT
AGGCTCGAGTTTCTCCATAATAATGTGTGAGTAGTTCCCAGATAAGGGAATTAGGGTTCCTATAGGGTTT
CGCTCATGTGTTGAGCATATAAGAAACCCTTAGTATGTATTTGTATTTGTAAAATACTTCTATCAATAAA
ATTTCTAATTCCTAAAACCAAAATCCAGTACTAAAATCCAGATCCCCCGAATTAATTCGGCGTTAATTCA
GTACATTAAAAACGTCCGCAATGTGTTATTAAGTTGTCTAAGCGTCAATTTGTTTACACCACAATATATC
CTGCCACCAGCCAGCCAACAGCTCCCCGACCGGCAGCTCGGCACAAAATCACCACTCGATACAGGCAGCC
CATCAGTCCGGGACGGCGTCAGCGGGAGAGCCGTTGTAAGGCGGCAGACTTTGCTCATGTTACCGATGCT
ATTCGGAAGAACGGCAACTAAGCTGCCGGGTTTGAAACACGGATGATCTCGCGGAGGGTAGCATGTTGAT
TGTAACGATGACAGAGCGTTGCTGCCTGTGATCACCGCGGTTTCAAAATCGGCTCCGTCGATACTATGTT
ATACGCCAACTTTGAAAACAACTTTGAAAAAGCTGTTTTCTGGTATTTAAGGTTTTAGAATGCAAGGAAC
AGTGAATTGGAGTTCGTCTTGTTATAATTAGCTTCTTGGGGTATCTTTAAATACTGTAGAAAAGAGGAAG
GAAATAATAAATGGCTAAAATGAGAATATCACCGGAATTGAAAAAACTGATCGAAAAATACCGCTGCGTA
AAAGATACGGAAGGAATGTCTCCTGCTAAGGTATATAAGCTGGTGGGAGAAAATGAAAACCTATATTTAA
AAATGACGGACAGCCGGTATAAAGGGACCACCTATGATGTGGAACGGGAAAAGGACATGATGCTATGGCT
GGAAGGAAAGCTGCCTGTTCCAAAGGTCCTGCACTTTGAACGGCATGATGGCTGGAGCAATCTGCTCATG
AGTGAGGCCGATGGCGTCCTTTGCTCGGAAGAGTATGAAGATGAACAAAGCCCTGAAAAGATTATCGAGC
TGTATGCGGAGTGCATCAGGCTCTTTCACTCCATCGACATATCGGATTGTCCCTATACGAATAGCTTAGA
CAGCCGCTTAGCCGAATTGGATTACTTACTGAATAACGATCTGGCCGATGTGGATTGCGAAAACTGGGAA
GAAGACACTCCATTTAAAGATCCGCGCGAGCTGTATGATTTTTTAAAGACGGAAAAGCCCGAAGAGGAAC
TTGTCTTTTCCCACGGCGACCTGGGAGACAGCAACATCTTTGTGAAAGATGGCAAAGTAAGTGGCTTTAT
TGATCTTGGGAGAAGCGGCAGGGCGGACAAGTGGTATGACATTGCCTTCTGCGTCCGGTCGATCAGGGAG
GATATCGGGGAAGAACAGTATGTCGAGCTATTTTTTGACTTACTGGGGATCAAGCCTGATTGGGAGAAAA
TAAAATATTATATTTTACTGGATGAATTGTTTTAGTACCTAGAATGCATGACCAAAATCCCTTAACGTGA
GTTTTCGTTCCACTGAGCGTCAGACCCCGTAGAAAAGATCAAAGGATCTTCTTGAGATCCTTTTTTTCTG
CGCGTAATCTGCTGCTTGCAAACAAAAAAACCACCGCTACCAGCGGTGGTTTGTTTGCCGGATCAAGAGC
TACCAACTCTTTTTCCGAAGGTAACTGGCTTCAGCAGAGCGCAGATACCAAATACTGTCCTTCTAGTGTA
GCCGTAGTTAGGCCACCACTTCAAGAACTCTGTAGCACCGCCTACATACCTCGCTCTGCTAATCCTGTTA
CCAGTGGCTGCTGCCAGTGGCGATAAGTCGTGTCTTACCGGGTTGGACTCAAGACGATAGTTACCGGATA
AGGCGCAGCGGTCGGGCTGAACGGGGGGTTCGTGCACACAGCCCAGCTTGGAGCGAACGACCTACACCGA
ACTGAGATACCTACAGCGTGAGCTATGAGAAAGCGCCACGCTTCCCGAAGGGAGAAAGGCGGACAGGTAT
CCGGTAAGCGGCAGGGTCGGAACAGGAGAGCGCACGAGGGAGCTTCCAGGGGGAAACGCCTGGTATCTTT
ATAGTCCTGTCGGGTTTCGCCACCTCTGACTTGAGCGTCGATTTTTGTGATGCTCGTCAGGGGGGCGGAG
CCTATGGAAAAACGCCAGCAACGCGGCCTTTTTACGGTTCCTGGCCTTTTGCTGGCCTTTTGCTCACATG
TTCTTTCCTGCGTTATCCCCTGATTCTGTGGATAACCGTATTACCGCCTTTGAGTGAGCTGATACCGCTC
GCCGCAGCCGAACGACCGAGCGCAGCGAGTCAGTGAGCGAGGAAGCGGAAGAGCGCCTGATGCGGTATTT
TCTCCTTACGCATCTGTGCGGTATTTCACACCGCATATGGTGCACTCTCAGTACAATCTGCTCTGATGCC
GCATAGTTAAGCCAGTATACACTCCGCTATCGCTACGTGACTGGGTCATGGCTGCGCCCCGACACCCGCC
AACACCCGCTGACGCGCCCTGACGGGCTTGTCTGCTCCCGGCATCCGCTTACAGACAAGCTGTGACCGTC
TCCGGGAGCTGCATGTGTCAGAGGTTTTCACCGTCATCACCGAAACGCGCGAGGCAGGGTGCCTTGATGT
GGGCGCCGGCGGTCGAGTGGCGACGGCGCGGCTTGTCCGCGCCCTGGTAGATTGCCTGGCCGTAGGCCAG
CCATTTTTGAGCGGCCAGCGGCCGCGATAGGCCGACGCGAAGCGGCGGGGCGTAGGGAGCGCAGCGACCG
AAGGGTAGGCGCTTTTTGCAGCTCTTCGGCTGTGCGCTGGCCAGACAGTTATGCACAGGCCAGGCGGGTT
TTAAGAGTTTTAATAAGTTTTAAAGAGTTTTAGGCGGAAAAATCGCCTTTTTTCTCTTTTATATCAGTCA
CTTACATGTGTGACCGGTTCCCAATGTACGGCTTTGGGTTCCCAATGTACGGGTTCCGGTTCCCAATGTA
CGGCTTTGGGTTCCCAATGTACGTGCTATCCACAGGAAAGAGACCTTTTCGACCTTTTTCCCCTGCTAGG
GCAATTTGCCCTAGCATCTGCTCCGTACATTAGGAACCGGCGGATGCTTCGCCCTCGATCAGGTTGCGGT
AGCGCATGACTAGGATCGGGCCAGCCTGCCCCGCCTCCTCCTTCAAATCGTACTCCGGCAGGTCATTTGA
CCCGATCAGCTTGCGCACGGTGAAACAGAACTTCTTGAACTCTCCGGCGCTGCCACTGCGTTCGTAGATC
GTCTTGAACAACCATCTGGCTTCTGCCTTGCCTGCGGCGCGGCGTGCCAGGCGGTAGAGAAAACGGCCGA
TGCCGGGATCGATCAAAAAGTAATCGGGGTGAACCGTCAGCACGTCCGGGTTCTTGCCTTCTGTGATCTC
GCGGTACATCCAATCAGCTAGCTCGATCTCGATGTACTCCGGCCGCCCGGTTTCGCTCTTTACGATCTTG
TAGCGGCTAATCAAGGCTTCACCCTCGGATACCGTCACCAGGCGGCCGTTCTTGGCCTTCTTCGTACGCT
GCATGGCAACGTGCGTGGTGTTTAACCGAATGCAGGTTTCTACCAGGTCGTCTTTCTGCTTTCCGCCATC
GGCTCGCCGGCAGAACTTGAGTACGTCCGCAACGTGTGGACGGAACACGCGGCCGGGCTTGTCTCCCTTC
CCTTCCCGGTATCGGTTCATGGATTCGGTTAGATGGGAAACCGCCATCAGTACCAGGTCGTAATCCCACA
CACTGGCCATGCCGGCCGGCCCTGCGGAAACCTCTACGTGCCCGTCTGGAAGCTCGTAGCGGATCACCTC
GCCAGCTCGTCGGTCACGCTTCGACAGACGGAAAACGGCCACGTCCATGATGCTGCGACTATCGCGGGTG
CCCACGTCATAGAGCATCGGAACGAAAAAATCTGGTTGCTCGTCGCCCTTGGGCGGCTTCCTAATCGACG
GCGCACCGGCTGCCGGCGGTTGCCGGGATTCTTTGCGGATTCGATCAGCGGCCGCTTGCCACGATTCACC
GGGGCGTGCTTCTGCCTCGATGCGTTGCCGCTGGGCGGCCTGCGCGGCCTTCAACTTCTCCACCAGGTCA
TCACCCAGCGCCGCGCCGATTTGTACCGGGCCGGATGGTTTGCGACCGCTCACGCCGATTCCTCGGGCTT
GGGGGTTCCAGTGCCATTGCAGGGCCGGCAGGCAACCCAGCCGCTTACGCCTGGCCAACCGCCCGTTCCT
CCACACATGGGGCATTCCACGGCGTCGGTGCCTGGTTGTTCTTGATTTTCCATGCCGCCTCCTTTAGCCG
CTAAAATTCATCTACTCATTTATTCATTTGCTCATTTACTCTGGTAGCTGCGCGATGTATTCAGATAGCA
GCTCGGTAATGGTCTTGCCTTGGCGTACCGCGTACATCTTCAGCTTGGTGTGATCCTCCGCCGGCAACTG
AAAGTTGACCCGCTTCATGGCTGGCGTGTCTGCCAGGCTGGCCAACGTTGCAGCCTTGCTGCTGCGTGCG
CTCGGACGGCCGGCACTTAGCGTGTTTGTGCTTTTGCTCATTTTCTCTTTACCTCATTAACTCAAATGAG
TTTTGATTTAATTTCAGCGGCCAGCGCCTGGACCTCGCGGGCAGCGTCGCCCTCGGGTTCTGATTCAAGA
ACGGTTGTGCCGGCGGCGGCAGTGCCTGGGTAGCTCACGCGCTGCGTGATACGGGACTCAAGAATGGGCA
GCTCGTACCCGGCCAGCGCCTCGGCAACCTCACCGCCGATGCGCGTGCCTTTGATCGCCCGCGACACGAC
AAAGGCCGCTTGTAGCCTTCCATCCGTGACCTCAATGCGCTGCTTAACCAGCTCCACCAGGTCGGCGGTG
GCCCATATGTCGTAAGGGCTTGGCTGCACCGGAATCAGCACGAAGTCGGCTGCCTTGATCGCGGACACAG
CCAAGTCCGCCGCCTGGGGCGCTCCGTCGATCACTACGAAGTCGCGCCGGCCGATGGCCTTCACGTCGCG
GTCAATCGTCGGGCGGTCGATGCCGACAACGGTTAGCGGTTGATCTTCCCGCACGGCCGCCCAATCGCGG
GCACTGCCCTGGGGATCGGAATCGACTAACAGAACATCGGCCCCGGCGAGTTGCAGGGCGCGGGCTAGAT
GGGTTGCGATGGTCGTCTTGCCTGACCCGCCTTTCTGGTTAAGTACAGCGATAACCTTCATGCGTTCCCC
TTGCGTATTTGTTTATTTACTCATCGCATCATATACGCAGCGACCGCATGACGCAAGCTGTTTTACTCAA
ATACACATCACCTTTTTAGACGGCGGCGCTCGGTTTCTTCAGCGGCCAAGCTGGCCGGCCAGGCCGCCAG
CTTGGCATCAGACAAACCGGCCAGGATTTCATGCAGCCGCACGGTTGAGACGTGCGCGGGCGGCTCGAAC
ACGTACCCGGCCGCGATCATCTCCGCCTCGATCTCTTCGGTAATGAAAAACGGTTCGTCCTGGCCGTCCT
GGTGCGGTTTCATGCTTGTTCCTCTTGGCGTTCATTCTCGGCGGCCGCCAGGGCGTCGGCCTCGGTCAAT
GCGTCCTCACGGAAGGCACCGCGCCGCCTGGCCTCGGTGGGCGTCACTTCCTCGCTGCGCTCAAGTGCGC
GGTACAGGGTCGAGCGATGCACGCCAAGCAGTGCAGCCGCCTCTTTCACGGTGCGGCCTTCCTGGTCGAT
CAGCTCGCGGGCGTGCGCGATCTGTGCCGGGGTGAGGGTAGGGCGGGGGCCAAACTTCACGCCTCGGGCC
TTGGCGGCCTCGCGCCCGCTCCGGGTGCGGTCGATGATTAGGGAACGCTCGAACTCGGCAATGCCGGCGA
ACACGGTCAACACCATGCGGCCGGCCGGCGTGGTGGTGTCGGCCCACGGCTCTGCCAGGCTACGCAGGCC
CGCGCCGGCCTCCTGGATGCGCTCGGCAATGTCCAGTAGGTCGCGGGTGCTGCGGGCCAGGCGGTCTAGC
CTGGTCACTGTCACAACGTCGCCAGGGCGTAGGTGGTCAAGCATCCTGGCCAGCTCCGGGCGGTCGCGCC
TGGTGCCGGTGATCTTCTCGGAAAACAGCTTGGTGCAGCCGGCCGCGTGCAGTTCGGCCCGTTGGTTGGT
CAAGTCCTGGTCGTCGGTGCTGACGCGGGCATAGCCCAGCAGGCCAGCGGCGGCGCTCTTGTTCATGGCG
TAATGTCTCCGGTTCTAGTCGCAAGTATTCTACTTTATGCGACTAAAACACGCGACAAGAAAACGCCAGG
AAAAGGGCAGGGCGGCAGCCTGTCGCGTAACTTAGGACTTGTGCGACATGTCGTTTTCAGAAGACGGCTG
CACTGAACGTCAGAAGCCGACTGCACTATAGCAGCGGAGGGGTTGGATCAAAGTACTTTGATCCCGAGGG
GAACCCTGTGGTTGGCATGCACATACAAATGGACGAACGGATAAACCTTTTCACGCCCTTTTAAATATCC
GATTATTCTAATAAACGCTCTTTTCTCTTAGGTTTACCCGCCAATATATCCTGTCAAACACTGATAGTTT
AATTCCCGATCTAGTAACATAGATGACACCGCGCGCGATAATTTATCCTAGTTTGCGCGCTATATTTTGT
TTTCTATCGCGTATTAAATGTATAATTGCGGGACTCTAATCATAAAAACCCATCTCATAAATAACGTCAT
GCATTACATGTTAATTATTACATGCTTAACGTAATTCAACAGAAATTATATGATAATCATCGCAAGACCG
GCAACAGGATTCAATCTTAAGAAACTTTATTGCCAAATGTTTGAACGATCGGGGAAATTCGAGCTGGTCA
CCAATTCACACGTGATGGTGATGGTGATGGCTAGCGTTCTTGTAGCCGAAATCTGGAATGTTGGTCCAGC
GCTCGCGAAAGACGTGCGCGGCGAGCTTCGGCTTGCGGTCACGAGTGAACACGCCCTTCTTGTTTCCTTG
GACGCGCATCACGCCCTGAGAGGTCGCGAAGTCCGCGAAGTTCCACGCTTGCTCACCCACGAAGTTCTCA
AACTCATCGAACACGACGTGGTTCGCCTGGTAGTACTCGACTTGATATTCCTCGGTGAACATCACTGGAT
CAATGTCGTGAAAGCCCGCAACGGTGTCTGCGCCGTACTCAGTGATCATGATCGGCTTTCCTGGGCAACG
CTTGTTCCACGCGTGAAATTCCTGGCGGAGATGGACTTTGGCCGCTTCGAGATCACCGCCATCGAAGTAC
CATCCGTTATAGCGATTGAGCGCGATGACGTCAATCAGTTCGGCGACTTTGTCCGTCTCCGGGGTAGCCA
TCACAAACAGCACGATCGTGACCGGACGCTTCTGTGGGTCGAGTTCCTTGGTCAGCTCCACCAACGGCTT
GAAGTACTCGTACGCGCCCTCTTCCTCAGTCGCCGCCTCGTTGGCGATGCTCCACATCACGACGCTTGGA
TGGTTCTTGTCACGAGACACCAGTTCACGGAGAACGTCTTGATGGTGCTCAAACGTCCGAATCTTCTCCC
AGGTACTGACGCGCTCGCTGCCTTCGCCGAGTCCCGTGGTGGCCATGAAGTTGAGGTGCACGCCAACTGC
CGGAGTCTCGTCGATCACGACCAGACCCTCGCGATCCGCAAGACGCATCAACTCTTCAGAGTACGGATAG
TGTGCGGTCCGGAAGCTGTTGGCGCCGATCCATTTGAGGATATTGAAATCCATCACATTGCTCGCTTCGT
TAAAGCCACGGCCGTTGATAGGAGTGTCCTCATGTTTGCCAAAGCCCTTGAAGTAGAACGGTTTGTTGTT
GATGAGGAACTTGCCGTCGTTGACTTCCACGGTCCGCACGCCGAACGGCTCTTCATAGACATCGATGGTC
AGTCCGTCGTTCACCAGTTCCACTTTGATCTGGTAGAGATACGTGTTCAGTGGTTCCCAGAGGATGACAT
TCGGAATCTCCACGTTACCGCTCAGGCCCTCGGTGCTTGCGACCACTTTGCCTTCCTCATCCACGACCGA
CACTTTCACGGTCTCGGCTTTGCCTTGAAAGTCCACCGTATAGGTCACAGTCCCGGTTGGGCCATTGAAG
TCGGTCACAACCGAGATGTCCTCGACGTACGTAAACGGGGTCGTGTAGATTTTCACCGGACGGTGCAGGC
CTGCATAGTTGAAGAAGTCGAAGTTCGGCTTGTTACGAATGACTTTTCCGAGGCCCTCTTCGTGGCGCTC
GCTGTACAGCCCCACCGGGAGGGTGCTATCGTCGAGGATGTTGTCCACGGCGACGGTGACGCGATTCATG
CCATCACGCAGCGAGTTGTTGATTTCCGCTTCGAATGGCAGGAATCCGCCCTTGTGCTCCACGACCAGCT
CACCATTGACATAGACAATTGCTTTGTGAGTTGCAGAGCCGAAGCGGAGCACGATACGCTGATCCTTCAG
ATAGGCCGGCACCGTGAACTCACGTTCGTACCAGACATATCCGATATGGTTGCGGATTTCCTTGGTCACG
CCAATGTCATTGTAACTGCTTGGGACGGCCATACTAATAGTGTCGGTCAGCTTGCTTTCGTACCACTTCT
CTTCCAGTCCTTTCCCGTAGTCCAGCTTGAAGTTCCAGACGCCATTGAGGTCGAAGACGCCACGGGTCTC
GGTGTTGATCGGGTACAGACTAGTTCGTCGGTTCTGTAACTATCATCATCATCATAGACACACGAAATAA
AGTAATCAGATTATCAGTTAAAGCTATGTAATATTTACACCATAACCAATCAATTAAAAAATAGATCAGT
TTAAAGAAAGATCAAAGCTCAAAAAAATAAAAAGAGAAAAGGGTCCTAACCAAGAAAATGAAGGAGAAAA
ACTAGAAATTTACCCTCAGATCTACCATG
